>Addgene plasmid #186113 | pIG-737pUC19-tNGFR-P2A-CD18 | addgene full sequence | sequence record 367820 | Addgene NGS Result
GCTCGGTACCCGGGGAACACGTCTGCATGTGTGTGTGTGCCTGTGTTGTGTGCCTCTGCAGGGGCCCGCT
GCAGCTGTCCTGGGTGCCTGGCTGAGCAGGTGTGCTGCCCGCACTGCTGAGCCCGGGATCCCTCCCTCCC
TGGCTGTTGGCAGCTGGGCCCAGTGCAGCTGTGCTGGCCTGACCCTAACCCACCCCCTGCAGCAGGGACA
GGGCCCCAGCTCCTTGTCCCAGGCCAGCTGGAGGGGAGCTTCATGGGTGGTCAGCCCCAGGGGTTGGGCC
TGAGACGGTCACCAAGACCGCTTCCGTCCACAGGACATGGGTGCTGGTGCAACGGGGAGGGCTATGGATG
GACCAAGGCTCCTTCTTCTTTTGCTCTTGGGCGTTAGTCTGGGTGGAGCTAAAGAGGCATGCCCCACCGG
ACTTTACACACATTCCGGTGAGTGTTGCAAGGCCTGCAACCTGGGAGAAGGCGTCGCTCAACCCTGCGGG
GCGAATCAAACCGTATGCGAACCTTGCCTCGATTCTGTTACATTCTCCGATGTCGTCTCTGCGACGGAAC
CCTGCAAGCCATGCACGGAATGTGTCGGGTTGCAAAGTATGTCAGCTCCTTGCGTTGAAGCAGACGATGC
GGTGTGTAGATGTGCCTATGGGTATTATCAAGACGAAACGACGGGACGGTGTGAAGCATGTCGAGTATGC
GAGGCGGGCAGTGGCCTCGTCTTCTCTTGTCAGGACAAGCAAAACACTGTCTGTGAAGAATGCCCTGATG
GGACTTATAGTGATGAGGCGAATCACGTCGATCCATGTCTTCCCTGTACTGTCTGTGAAGACACTGAGAG
ACAATTGCGAGAGTGTACGCGATGGGCCGACGCAGAGTGCGAGGAGATCCCAGGTCGATGGATAACCAGG
TCAACCCCTCCTGAGGGATCTGATAGTACCGCGCCCTCCACCCAAGAACCCGAAGCTCCACCTGAGCAAG
ACCTCATAGCGTCCACAGTAGCAGGAGTTGTCACAACCGTCATGGGAAGTTCACAACCAGTAGTTACCAG
GGGTACCACGGATAACCTCATTCCGGTGTACTGCAGCATTCTCGCCGCTGTGGTTGTCGGACTTGTTGCA
TACATTGCCTTCAAACGCTGGAATAGCCGCGCCAAGCGCTCGGGTTCGGGTGCCACCAACTTCAGCCTGC
TGAAGCAGGCCGGCGACGTGGAGGAGAACCCCGGCCCCCTGGGCCTGCGCCCGCCACTGCTCGCCCTGGT
GGGGCTGCTCTCCCTCGGGTGCGGTGAGTTCTGTGTTCCACGGAGGGGACTCCACGCGTGACATTCCAAT
CAGGGAGAACAGGGCCTGCCCTCACTTTCCCATAGACAGAAGTTCCCGGGAGGCTGGGGAAGGACCTTGC
CACTGGGGGTAGGTCGGGGACTCAGGCCTCGTCTCCGCACGTGCCAGGAGGCTGTAGCTGTGCTGTTTCC
CGAGGGCCCCTCTTTGCACCTGGGGGTGGTGGCGAATGCGGGGTCTCCTCCTGGAGGCTCCTCTAGAGTC
GACCTGCAGAGGCTAGGTGGAGGCTCAGTGATGATAAGTCTGCGATGGTGGATGCATGTGTCATGGTCAT
AGCTGTTTCCTGTGTGAAATTGTTATCCGCTCAGAGGGCACAATCCTATTCCGCGCTATCCGACAATCTC
CAAGACATTAGGTGGAGTTCAGTTCGGCGTATGGCATATGTCGCTGGAAAGAACATGTGAGCAAAAGGCC
AGCAAAAGGCCAGGAACCGTAAAAAGGCCGCGTTGCTGGCGTTTTTCCATAGGCTCCGCCCCCCTGACGA
GCATCACAAAAATCGACGCTCAAGTCAGAGGTGGCGAAACCCGACAGGACTATAAAGATACCAGGCGTTT
CCCCCTGGAAGCTCCCTCGTGCGCTCTCCTGTTCCGACCCTGCCGCTTACCGGATACCTGTCCGCCTTTC
TCCCTTCGGGAAGCGTGGCGCTTTCTCATAGCTCACGCTGTAGGTATCTCAGTTCGGTGTAGGTCGTTCG
CTCCAAGCTGGGCTGTGTGCACGAACCCCCCGTTCAGCCCGACCGCTGCGCCTTATCCGGTAACTATCGT
CTTGAGTCCAACCCGGTAAGACACGACTTATCGCCACTGGCAGCAGCCACTGGTAACAGGATTAGCAGAG
CGAGGTATGTAGGCGGTGCTACAGAGTTCTTGAAGTGGTGGCCTAACTACGGCTACACTAGAAGAACAGT
ATTTGGTATCTGCGCTCTGCTGAAGCCAGTTACCTTCGGAAAAAGAGTTGGTAGCTCTTGATCCGGCAAA
CAAACCACCGCTGGTAGCGGTGGTTTTTTTGTTTGCAAGCAGCAGATTACGCGCAGAAAAAAAGGATCTC
AAGAAGATCCTTTGATCTTTTCTACGGGGTCTGACGCTCTATTCAACAAAGCCGCCGTCCCGTCAAGTCA
GCGTAAATGGGTAGGGGGCTTCAAATCGTCCTCGTGATACCAATTCGGAGCCTGCTTTTTTGTACAAACT
TGTTGATAATGGCAATTCAAGGATCTTCACCTAGATCCTTTTAAATTAAAAATGAAGTTTTAAATCAATC
TAAAGTATATATGAGTAAACTTGGTCTGACAGTTACCAATGCTTAATCAGTGAGGCACCTATCTCAGCGA
TCTGTCTATTTCGTTCATCCATAGTTGCCTGACTCCCCGTCGTGTAGATAACTACGATACGGGAGGGCTT
ACCATCTGGCCCCAGTGCTGCAATGATACCGCGAGAGCCACGCTCACCGGCTCCAGATTTATCAGCAATA
AACCAGCCAGCCGGAAGGGCCGAGCGCAGAAGTGGTCCTGCAACTTTATCCGCCTCCATCCAGTCTATTA
ATTGTTGCCGGGAAGCTAGAGTAAGTAGTTCGCCAGTTAATAGTTTGCGCAACGTTGTTGCCATTGCTAC
AGGCATCGTGGTGTCACGCTCGTCGTTTGGTATGGCTTCATTCAGCTCCGGTTCCCAACGATCAAGGCGA
GTTACATGATCCCCCATGTTGTGCAAAAAAGCGGTTAGCTCCTTCGGTCCTCCGATCGTTGTCAGAAGTA
AGTTGGCCGCAGTGTTATCACTCATGGTTATGGCAGCACTGCATAATTCTCTTACTGTCATGCCATCCGT
AAGATGCTTTTCTGTGACTGGTGAGTACTCAACCAAGTCATTCTGAGAATAGTGTATGCGGCGACCGAGT
TGCTCTTGCCCGGCGTCAATACGGGATAATACCGCGCCACATAGCAGAACTTTAAAAGTGCTCATCATTG
GAAAACGTTCTTCGGGGCGAAAACTCTCAAGGATCTTACCGCTGTTGAGATCCAGTTCGATGTAACCCAC
TCGTGCACCCAACTGATCTTCAGCATCTTTTACTTTCACCAGCGTTTCTGGGTGAGCAAAAACAGGAAGG
CAAAATGCCGCAAAAAAGGGAATAAGGGCGACACGGAAATGTTGAATACTCATACTCTTCCTTTTTCAAT
ATTATTGAAGCATTTATCAGGGTTATTGTCTCATGAGCGGATACATATTTGAATGTATTTAGAAAAATAA
ACAAATAGGGGTTCCGCGCACATTTCCCCGAAAAGTGCCAGATACCTGAAACAAAACCCATCGTACGGCC
AAGGAAGTCTCCAATAACTGTGATCCACCACAAGCGCCAGGGTTTTCCCAGTCACGACGTTGTAAAACGA
CGGCCAGTCATGCATAATCCGCACGCATCTGGAATAAGGAAGTGCCATTCCGCCTGACCTTCGA
Features (pLannotate 1.2.2; 8 found; start..end, strand, type, name):
    317..1174    +  CDS            NGFR (fragment): TNR16_HUMAN - Also known as TNFRSF16. Experimental evidence at protein level: Swiss-Prot protein existence level 1. Low affinity receptor which can bind to NGF, BDNF, NTF3, and NTF4. Forms a heterodimeric receptor with SORCS2 that binds the precursor forms of NGF, BDNF and NTF3 with high affinity, and has much lower affinity for mature NGF and BDNF (PubMed:24908487). Plays an important role in differentiation and survival of specific neuronal populations during development (By similarity). Can mediate cell survival as well as cell death of neural cells. Plays a role in the inactivation of RHOA
   1529..1549    +  misc_feature   MCS (fragment): pUC18/19 multiple cloning site
   1794..2382    -  rep_origin     ori: high-copy-number ColE1/pMB1/pBR322/pUC origin of replication
   2499..2523    -  protein_bind   attB1: mutant version of attB; recombination site for the Gateway® BP reaction BP Clonase™
   2623..3483    -  CDS            AmpR: β-lactamase; bla; confers resistance to ampicillin, carbenicillin, and related antibiotics
   3484..3588    -  promoter       AmpR promoter: bla
   3675..3718    -  CDS            lacZα (fragment): LacZα fragment of β-galactosidase; lacZ fragment
   3770..16      +  misc_feature   MCS (fragment) (across the origin): pUC18/19 multiple cloning site
