[The description below was written by a language model from this plasmid's Addgene catalogue record and pLannotate feature annotations shown in this document.]
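Description:
pIG-737pUC19-tNGFR-P2A-CD18 is a small (about 3.8 kb) pUC19-based plasmid classed as a CRISPR vector. It serves as a homology-directed repair donor for knocking a truncated NGFR marker into the human ITGB2 (CD18) locus. It is not an expression vector in its own right. The annotated features show no eukaryotic promoter, polyadenylation signal, guide RNA cassette or Cas9 gene, so the nuclease components must be supplied separately. Propagation in E. coli relies on the high-copy ColE1/pUC origin, with selection through the β-lactamase gene (AmpR) driven by its own bla promoter. Remnants of the pUC multiple cloning site and a short lacZα fragment flank the insert, and a short match to a Gateway attB1 site is annotated in the backbone between the origin and AmpR.

The payload lies between the MCS remnants. Its only annotated element is an NGFR coding fragment of roughly 860 bp, consistent with a truncated low-affinity nerve growth factor receptor that keeps the surface-exposed portion. Such truncated receptors are commonly used as inert cell-surface reporters for antibody-based detection or enrichment. The construct name indicates that a P2A self-cleaving peptide follows tNGFR and links it to CD18 sequence, so that after in-frame integration the endogenous promoter would produce the marker and the integrin β2 chain as separate polypeptides. The unannotated sequence on either side of the NGFR fragment presumably holds the P2A and the ITGB2 homology arms, but the feature table does not annotate them and their lengths are not stated. The associated work concerns high-yield genome engineering in primary cells, where tNGFR surface expression gives a readout of knock-in efficiency at the target gene.
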