Addgene plasmid #186113: pIG-737pUC19-tNGFR-P2A-CD18
Purpose: Knockin of truncated NGFR to target gene
Depositing lab: Alexander Marson. Depositing organization: J. David Gladstone Institutes. Publication: High-yield genome engineering in primary cells using a hybrid ssDNA repair template and small-molecule cocktails. Shy BR, Vykunta VS, Ha A, Talbot A, Roth TL, Nguyen DN, Pfeifer WG, Chen YY, Blaeschke F, Shifrut E, Vedova S, Mamedov MR, Chung JJ, Li H, Yu R, Wu D, Wolf J, Martin TG, Castro CE, Ye L, Esensten JH, Eyquem J, Marson A. Nat Biotechnol. 2022 Aug 25:10.1038/s41587-022-01418-8. doi: 10.1038/s41587-022-01418-8. PubMed 36008610.
Backbone
  Vector backbone: PUC19
  Vector type: CRISPR
Growth in bacteria
  Bacterial resistance: Ampicillin, 100 μg/mL
  Growth temperature: 37°C
  Growth strain: DH5alpha
  Copy number: High Copy
Gene/Insert
  Gene/Insert name: CD18
  Species: H. sapiens (human)
  Mutation: WT with tNGFR sequence
  Entrez Gene: ITGB2 (a.k.a. CD18, LAD, LCAMB, LFA-1, MAC-1, MF17, MFI7)
  Cloning method: Unknown
Terms and licenses: Academic/Nonprofit Terms; Industry Terms: Not Available to Industry
Depositor comments: Please visit https://www.biorxiv.org/content/10.1101/2021.09.02.458799v1 for bioRxiv preprint.
How to cite: pIG-737pUC19-tNGFR-P2A-CD18 was a gift from Alexander Marson (Addgene plasmid # 186113 ; http://n2t.net/addgene:186113 ; RRID:Addgene_186113)
